Addgene plasmid #34319: KHBD00166
Depositing lab: Bart Deplancke. Depositing organization: Swiss Federal Institute of Technology (EPFL). Publication: Automated protein-DNA interaction screening of Drosophila regulatory elements. Korneel Hens, Jean-Daniel Feuz, Alina Isakova, Antonina Lagovitina, Andreas Massouras, Julien Bryois, Patrick Callaerts, Susan E. Celniker, Bart Deplancke. Nat Methods. 2011 Oct 30;8(12):1065-70. 10.1038/nmeth.1763 PubMed 22037703.
Backbone
  Vector backbone: pDONR221
  Backbone manufacturer: Invitrogen
  Backbone size w/o insert (bp): 2536
  Vector type: Gateway Donor Vector
Growth in bacteria
  Bacterial resistance: Kanamycin, 50 μg/mL
  Growth temperature: 37°C
  Growth strain: DH5alpha
  Copy number: High Copy
Gene/Insert
  Gene/Insert name: CG1378 (alt names: FBgn0003720; tll; tailless)
  Species: D. melanogaster (fly)
  Insert size (bp): 1356
  Entrez Gene: tll (a.k.a. Dmel_CG1378, CG1378, Dmel\CG1378, NR2E2, TLL, Tll, dm-tll)
  Cloning method: Gateway Cloning
  Sequencing primers: 5′ M13F; 3′ M13R
Terms and licenses: Academic/Nonprofit Terms; Industry Terms: Not Available to Industry
Depositor comments: Please note that the ORFs in this collection were cloned open-ended (without a stop codon).
How to cite: KHBD00166 was a gift from Bart Deplancke (Addgene plasmid # 34319 ; http://n2t.net/addgene:34319 ; RRID:Addgene_34319)
