[The description below was written by a language model from this plasmid's Addgene catalogue record.]
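Description:
KHBD00166 is a Gateway entry-type clone built in the Invitrogen pDONR221 donor backbone, carrying the open reading frame of the Drosophila melanogaster gene tailless (tll, CG1378, also known as NR2E2), which encodes a nuclear receptor-family transcription factor. The insert is recorded as 1356 bp in a backbone of about 2.5 kb once the donor cassette has been replaced. The plasmid is maintained in standard E. coli cloning strains as a high-copy plasmid under kanamycin selection. No feature table accompanies the record, so details such as the exact origin of replication or the att site configuration are not stated. As a general matter, a BP recombination into pDONR221 leaves the insert flanked by attL sites, and M13 forward and reverse primer sites on either side of the cloning region are listed for sequencing the insert.

The construct has no promoter driving the ORF and is not itself an expression vector. It serves as a shuttle from which the tll coding sequence can be moved by LR recombination into any compatible Gateway destination vector. The depositor notes that the ORFs in this collection were cloned open-ended, without a stop codon, which allows in-frame C-terminal fusions to tags or functional domains supplied by the destination vector. It also means that a stop codon must come from that vector. The clone belongs to a collection of Drosophila transcription factor ORFs associated with work on automated protein-DNA interaction screening of fly regulatory elements, and its typical use is as a source of the tll ORF for generating fusion constructs for such assays.
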