>Addgene plasmid #34319 | KHBD00166 | depositor partial sequence | sequence record 40886 | KHBD00166 sequence 1356 bps
ATGCAGTCGTCGGAGGGTTCACCAGACATGATGGATCAGAAATACAACAGCGTGCGTCTTTCGCCAGCGG
CATCGAGTCGCATTCTATACCATGTGCCCTGCAAAGTCTGCAGAGATCACAGCTCCGGCAAGCATTACGG
CATCTACGCCTGTGATGGCTGCGCCGGATTCTTCAAGAGGAGCATTCGGAGATCCCGGCAGTATGTGTGC
AAGTCGCAGAAGCAGGGACTCTGTGTGGTGGACAAGACGCACAGGAACCAATGTAGGGCTTGCCGACTGA
GGAAGTGCTTTGAGGTCGGAATGAACAAGGATGCAGTGCAGCACGAGCGGGGACCGCGGAACTCCACTCT
GCGTCGCCACATGGCCATGTACAAGGATGCCATGATGGGCGCCGGCGAGATGCCACAAATACCCGCCGAA
ATTCTGATGAACACGGCTGCCTTGACCGGCTTTCCTGGAGTACCGATGCCCATGCCTGGCCTGCCCCAGA
GGGCTGGTCATCATCCTGCTCACATGGCTGCCTTCCAGCCGCCACCATCGGCTGCCGCTGTCTTGGACTT
ATCCGTGCCACGAGTGCCCCATCACCCGGTGCACCAAGGACACCACGGTTTCTTCTCGCCCACCGCCGCC
TACATGAATGCCCTGGCCACTCGGGCCCTGCCCCCCACTCCTCCGCTGATGGCAGCTGAGCACATCAAGG
AAACCGCGGCGGAACACCTATTCAAGAACGTCAACTGGATCAAGAGCGTACGGGCCTTCACCGAACTGCC
CATGCCGGATCAGCTGCTCCTGCTGGAGGAGTCCTGGAAGGAGTTCTTCATCCTGGCCATGGCCCAGTAC
CTAATGCCCATGAATTTCGCCCAGCTGCTGTTCGTCTACGAGTCCGAGAATGCCAACCGGGAGATCATGG
GCATGGTGACCCGCGAGGTGCACGCCTTCCAGGAGGTGCTGAACCAACTGTGCCATCTGAACATTGACAG
CACCGAGTACGAGTGTCTGAGGGCTATTTCGCTCTTCCGTAAGTCACCACCGTCGGCAAGTTCTACCGAG
GATTTAGCCAACAGCTCAATCCTGACAGGAAGCGGCAGCCCGAACTCCTCGGCCTCTGCTGAATCCAGGG
GTCTTCTGGAGTCGGGAAAAGTGGCGGCCATGCACAACGATGCCCGGAGTGCGCTGCACAACTACATCCA
GAGGACCCATCCCTCGCAGCCCATGCGATTCCAGACGCTCTTGGGCGTGGTGCAGCTGATGCACAAGGTC
TCAAGCTTCACCATCGAGGAGCTGTTCTTCCGAAAGACCATCGGCGACATCACCATTGTGCGCCTCATCT
CCGACATGTACAGTCAGCGCAAGATC
