>Addgene plasmid #34319 | KHBD00166 | addgene partial sequence | sequence record 41994 | M13-Rev 5'-CAGGAAACAGCTATGACC-3'
TGATTTTATTTTGACTGATAGTGACCTGTTCGTTGCAACAAATTGATAAGCAATGCTTTCTTATAATGCC
AACTTTGTACAAGAAAGTTGGCAAGATCTTGCGCTGACTGTACATGTCGGAGATGAGGCGCACAATGGTG
ATGTCGCCGATGGTCTTTCGGAAGAACAGCTCCTCGATGGTGAAGCTTGAGACCTTGTGCATCAGCTGCA
CCACGCCCAAGAGCGTCTGGAATCGCATGGGCTGCGAGGGATGGGTCCTCTGGATGTAGTTGTGCAGCGC
ACTCCGGGCATCGTTGTGCATGGCCGCCACTTTTCCCGACTCCAGAAGACCCCTGGATTCAGCAGAGGCC
GAGGAGTTCGGGCTGCCGCTTCCTGTCAGGATTGAGCTGTTGGCTAAATCCTCGGTAGAACTTGCCGACG
GTGGTGACTTACGGAAGAGCGAAATAGCCCTCAGACACTCGTACTCGGTGCTGTCAATGTTCAGATGGCA
CAGTTGGTTCAGCACCTCCTGGAAGGCGTGCACCTCGCGGGTCACCATGCCCATGATCTCCCGGTTGGCA
TTCTCGGACTCGTAGACGAACAGCAGCTGGGCGAAATTCATGGGCATTAGGTACTGGGCCATGGCCAGGA
TGAAGAACTCCTTCCAGGACTCCTCCAGCAGGAGCAGCTGATCCGGCATGGGCAGTTCGGTGAAGGCCCG
TACGCTCTTGATCCAGTTGACGTTCTTGAATAGGTGTTCCGCCGCGGTTTCCTTGATGTGCTCAGCTG
